Addgene plasmid #224436: pCS2FA-H2B-mScarlet3
Purpose: Construct for labelling cell nuclei in mammalian cells using Histon protein 2B fused to mScarlet3
Depositing lab: Dorus Gadella. Depositing organization: University of Amsterdam. Publication: mScarlet3: a brilliant and fast-maturing red fluorescent protein. Gadella TWJ Jr, van Weeren L, Stouthamer J, Hink MA, Wolters AHG, Giepmans BNG, Aumonier S, Dupuy J, Royant A. Nat Methods. 2023 Apr;20(4):541-545. doi: 10.1038/s41592-023-01809-y. Epub 2023 Mar 27. PubMed 36973546.
Backbone
  Vector backbone: pCS2FA
  Vector type: Mammalian Expression
Growth in bacteria
  Bacterial resistance: Ampicillin, 100 μg/mL
  Growth temperature: 37°C
  Growth strain: DH5alpha
  Copy number: High Copy
Gene/Insert
  Gene/Insert name: H2B-mScarlet3
  Species: other
  Promoter: CMV & SP6
  Cloning method: Restriction Enzyme; 5′ cloning site Unknown (unknown if destroyed); 3′ cloning site Unknown (unknown if destroyed)
Terms and licenses: Academic/Nonprofit Terms; Industry Terms: Not Available to Industry
How to cite: pCS2FA-H2B-mScarlet3 was a gift from Dorus Gadella (Addgene plasmid # 224436 ; http://n2t.net/addgene:224436 ; RRID:Addgene_224436)
