[The description below was written by a language model from this plasmid's Addgene catalogue record and pLannotate feature annotations shown in this document.]
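Description:
pCS2FA-H2B-mScarlet3 is a mammalian expression plasmid of about 5.1 kb, built on the pCS2FA backbone, that marks cell nuclei with a red fluorescent histone fusion. It is propagated in E. coli as a high-copy plasmid through a ColE1/pUC-type origin and selected with ampicillin via the β-lactamase gene and its own promoter. An f1 phage origin is also present. Short remnants of the lac region (lacZα and lacI fragments, lac promoter and operator, CAP site) appear to be backbone leftovers rather than functional parts of the design.

The payload is a single open reading frame in which human histone H2B (annotated as HIST1H2BJ) lies upstream of, and only a few bases from, the red fluorescent protein mScarlet3. The automated annotation labels the fluorescent protein as a fragment of the related variant mScarlet-2I, which most likely reflects similarity among mScarlet-family sequences; the catalogue entry identifies it as mScarlet3. Expression in mammalian cells is driven by the simian cytomegalovirus IE94 enhancer/promoter, which spans the sequence origin, and transcripts are terminated by an SV40 polyadenylation signal downstream of the coding region. An SP6 promoter sits between the CMV promoter and the start of the fusion, so the same cassette can serve as a template for in vitro synthesis of sense mRNA. T7 (partial) and T3 promoters lie downstream in the opposite orientation.

Because H2B is incorporated into chromatin, the fusion concentrates red fluorescence in the nucleus, making the construct useful as a nuclear or chromatin marker in fluorescence imaging. The cloning sites used are not recorded.
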