Features (pLannotate 1.2.2; 16 found; start..end, strand, type, name):
    633..651     +  promoter       SP6 promoter: promoter for bacteriophage SP6 RNA polymerase
    689..1066    +  CDS            H2B: human histone H2B; HIST1H2BJ
   1073..1743    +  CDS            mScarlet-2I (fragment): mScarlet-I derivative in which the N- and C-termini have been modified to reduce cytotoxicity (Valbuena et al., 2020) preserves the original mammalian codon optimization
   1770..1787    -  promoter       T7 promoter (fragment): promoter for bacteriophage T7 RNA polymerase
   1792..1926    -  polyA_signal   SV40 poly(A) signal: SV40 polyadenylation signal
   2039..2057    -  promoter       T3 promoter: promoter for bacteriophage T3 RNA polymerase
   2102..2118    -  protein_bind   lac operator: The lac repressor binds to the lac operator to inhibit transcription in E. coli. This inhibition can be relieved by adding lactose or isopropyl-β-D-thiogalactopyranoside (IPTG). lac repressor encoded by lacI
   2126..2156    -  promoter       lac promoter: promoter for the E. coli lac operon
   2171..2192    -  protein_bind   CAP binding site: CAP binding activates transcription in the presence of cAMP. E. coli catabolite activator protein
   2205..2297    -  CDS            lacI (fragment): lac repressor; lacI; The lac repressor binds to the lac operator to inhibit transcription in E. coli. This inhibition can be relieved by adding lactose or isopropyl-β-D-thiogalactopyranoside (IPTG).
   2480..3068    -  rep_origin     ori: high-copy-number ColE1/pMB1/pBR322/pUC origin of replication
   3239..4099    -  CDS            AmpR: β-lactamase; bla; confers resistance to ampicillin, carbenicillin, and related antibiotics
   4100..4204    -  promoter       AmpR promoter: bla
   4257..4685    -  rep_origin     f1 ori (sequence partly withheld): f1 bacteriophage origin of replication; arrow indicates direction of (+) strand synthesis
   4690..4756    -  CDS            lacZα (fragment): LacZα fragment of β-galactosidase; lacZ fragment
   4763..598     +  promoter       CMV IE94 promoter (across the origin): enhancer/promoter region of simian cytomegalovirus major immediate early transcription unit IE94
>Addgene plasmid #224436 | pCS2FA-H2B-mScarlet3 | addgene full sequence | sequence record 444823 | Addgene NGS Result
CCCTATGCCATATAGTATTCCATATATGGGTTTTCCTATTGACGTAGATAGCCCCTCCCAATGGGCGGTC
CCATATACCATATATGGGGCTTCCTAATACCGCCCATAGCCACTCCCCCATTGACGTCAATGGTCTCTAT
ATATGGTCTTTCCTATTGACGTCATATGGGCGGTCCTATTGACGTATATGGCGCCTCCCCCATTGACGTC
AATTACGGTAAATGGCCCGCCTGGCTCAATGCCCATTGACGTCAATAGGACCACCCACCATTGACGTCAA
TGGGATGGCTCATTGCCCATTCATATCCGTTCTCACGCCCCCTATTGACGTCAATGACGGTAAATGGCCC
ACTTGGCAGTACATCAATATCTATTAATAGTAACTTGGCAAGTACATTACTATTGGAAGTACGCCAGGGT
ACATTGGCAGTACTCCCATTGACGTCAATGGCGGTAAATGGCCCGCGATGGCTGCCAAGTACATCCCCAT
TGACGTCAATGGGGAGGGGCAATGACGCAAATGGGCGTTCCATTGACGTAAATGGGCGGTAGGCGTGCCT
AATGGGAGGTCTATATAAGCAATGCTCGTTTAGGGAACCGCCATTCTGCCTGGGGACGTCGGAGCAAGCT
TGATTTAGGTGACACTATAGAATACAAGCTACTTGTTCTTTTTGCAGGATCCATGGCCATGCCAGAGCCA
GCGAAGTCTGCTCCCGCCCCGAAAAAGGGCTCCAAGAAGGCGGTGACTAAGGCGCAGAAGAAAGGCGGCA
AGAAGCGCAAGCGCAGCCGCAAGGAGAGCTATTCCATCTATGTGTACAAGGTTCTGAAGCAGGTCCACCC
TGACACCGGCATTTCGTCCAAGGCCATGGGCATCATGAATTCGTTTGTGAACGACATTTTCGAGCGCATC
GCAGGTGAGGCTTCCCGCCTGGCGCATTACAACAAGCGCTCGACCATCACCTCCAGGGAGATCCAGACGG
CCGTGCGCCTGCTGCTGCCTGGGGAGTTGGCCAAGCACGCCGTGTCCGAGGGTACTAAGGCCATCACCAA
GTACACCAGCGCTAAGGATCTCATGGATAGCACCGAGGCAGTGATCAAGGAGTTCATGCGGTTCAAGGTG
CACATGGAGGGCTCCATGAACGGCCACGAGTTCGAGATCGAGGGCGAGGGCGAGGGCCGCCCCTACGAGG
GCACCCAGACCGCCAAGCTGAGGGTGACCAAGGGTGGCCCCCTGCCCTTCTCCTGGGACATCCTGTCCCC
TCAGTTCATGTACGGCTCCAGGGCCTTCACGAAGCACCCCGCCGACATCCCCGACTACTGGAAGCAGTCC
TTCCCCGAGGGCTTCAAGTGGGAGCGCGTGATGAACTTCGAGGACGGCGGCGCCGTGTCCGTGGCCCAGG
ACACCTCCCTGGAGGACGGCACCCTGATCTACAAGGTGAAGCTCCGCGGCACCAACTTCCCTCCTGACGG
CCCCGTAATGCAGAAGAAGACAATGGGCTGGGAAGCATCCACCGAGCGGTTGTACCCCGAGGACGTCGTG
CTGAAGGGCGACATTAAGATGGCCCTGCGCCTGAAGGACGGCGGCCGCTACCTGGCGGACTTCAAGACCA
CCTACAGGGCCAAGAAGCCCGTGCAGATGCCCGGCGCCTTCAACATCGACCGCAAGTTGGACATCACATC
CCACAACGAGGACTACACCGTGGTGGAACAGTACGAACGCTCCGTGGCCCGCCACTCCACCGGCGGCTCC
GGTGGCTCCTAATCTAGAACTATAGTGAGTCGTATTACGTAGATCCAGACATGATAAGATACATTGATGA
GTTTGGACAAACCACAACTAGAATGCAGTGAAAAAAATGCTTTATTTGTGAAATTTGTGATGCTATTGCT
TTATTTGTAACCATTATAAGCTGCAATAAACAAGTTAACAACAACAATTGCATTCATTTTATGTTTCAGG
TTCAGGGGGAGGTGTGGGAGGTTTTTTAATTCGCGGCCGCGGCGCCAATGCATTGGGCCCGGTACCCAGC
TTTTGTTCCCTTTAGTGAGGGTTAATTGCGCGCTTGGCGTAATCATGGTCATAGCTGTTTCCTGTGTGAA
ATTGTTATCCGCTCACAATTCCACACAACATACGAGCCGGGAGCATAAAGTGTAAAGCCTGGGGTGCCTA
ATGAGTGAGCTAACTCACATTAATTGCGTTGCGCTCACTGCCCGCTTTCCAGTCGGGAAACCTGTCGTGC
CAGCTGCATTAATGAATCGGCCAACGCGCGGGGAGAGGCGGTTTGCGTATTGGGCGCTCTTCCGCTTCCT
CGCTCACTGACTCGCTGCGCTCGGTCGTTCGGCTGCGGCGAGCGGTATCAGCTCACTCAAAGGCGGTAAT
ACGGTTATCCACAGAATCAGGGGATAACGCAGGAAAGAACATGTGAGCAAAAGGCCAGCAAAAGGCCAGG
AACCGTAAAAAGGCCGCGTTGCTGGCGTTTTTCCATAGGCTCCGCCCCCCTGACGAGCATCACAAAAATC
GACGCTCAAGTCAGAGGTGGCGAAACCCGACAGGACTATAAAGATACCAGGCGTTTCCCCCTGGAAGCTC
CCTCGTGCGCTCTCCTGTTCCGACCCTGCCGCTTACCGGATACCTGTCCGCCTTTCTCCCTTCGGGAAGC
GTGGCGCTTTCTCATAGCTCACGCTGTAGGTATCTCAGTTCGGTGTAGGTCGTTCGCTCCAAGCTGGGCT
GTGTGCACGAACCCCCCGTTCAGCCCGACCGCTGCGCCTTATCCGGTAACTATCGTCTTGAGTCCAACCC
GGTAAGACACGACTTATCGCCACTGGCAGCAGCCACTGGTAACAGGATTAGCAGAGCGAGGTATGTAGGC
GGTGCTACAGAGTTCTTGAAGTGGTGGCCTAACTACGGCTACACTAGAAGAACAGTATTTGGTATCTGCG
CTCTGCTGAAGCCAGTTACCTTCGGAAAAAGAGTTGGTAGCTCTTGATCCGGCAAACAAACCACCGCTGG
TAGCGGTGGTTTTTTTGTTTGCAAGCAGCAGATTACGCGCAGAAAAAAAGGATCTCAAGAAGATCCTTTG
ATCTTTTCTACGGGGTCTGACGCTCAGTGGAACGAAAACTCACGTTAAGGGATTTTGGTCATGAGATTAT
CAAAAAGGATCTTCACCTAGATCCTTTTAAATTAAAAATGAAGTTTTAAATCAATCTAAAGTATATATGA
GTAAACTTGGTCTGACAGTTACCAATGCTTAATCAGTGAGGCACCTATCTCAGCGATCTGTCTATTTCGT
TCATCCATAGTTGCCTGACTCCCCGTCGTGTAGATAACTACGATACGGGAGGGCTTACCATCTGGCCCCA
GTGCTGCAATGATACCGCGAGACCCACGCTCACCGGCTCCAGATTTATCAGCAATAAACCAGCCAGCCGG
AAGGGCCGAGCGCAGAAGTGGTCCTGCAACTTTATCCGCCTCCATCCAGTCTATTAATTGTTGCCGGGAA
GCTAGAGTAAGTAGTTCGCCAGTTAATAGTTTGCGCAACGTTGTTGCCATTGCTACAGGCATCGTGGTGT
CACGCTCGTCGTTTGGTATGGCTTCATTCAGCTCCGGTTCCCAACGATCAAGGCGAGTTACATGATCCCC
CATGTTGTGCAAAAAAGCGGTTAGCTCCTTCGGTCCTCCGATCGTTGTCAGAAGTAAGTTGGCCGCAGTG
TTATCACTCATGGTTATGGCAGCACTGCATAATTCTCTTACTGTCATGCCATCCGTAAGATGCTTTTCTG
TGACTGGTGAGTACTCAACCAAGTCATTCTGAGAATAGTGTATGCGGCGACCGAGTTGCTCTTGCCCGGC
GTCAATACGGGATAATACCGCGCCACATAGCAGAACTTTAAAAGTGCTCATCATTGGAAAACGTTCTTCG
GGGCGAAAACTCTCAAGGATCTTACCGCTGTTGAGATCCAGTTCGATGTAACCCACTCGTGCACCCAACT
GATCTTCAGCATCTTTTACTTTCACCAGCGTTTCTGGGTGAGCAAAAACAGGAAGGCAAAATGCCGCAAA
AAAGGGAATAAGGGCGACACGGAAATGTTGAATACTCATACTCTTCCTTTTTCAATATTATTGAAGCATT
TATCAGGGTTATTGTCTCATGAGCGGATACATATTTGAATGTATTTAGAAAAATAAACAAATAGGGGTTC
CGCGCACATTTCCCCGAAAAGTGCCACCTAAATTGTAAGCGTTAATATTTTGTTAAAATTCGCGTTAAAT
TTTTGTTAAATCAGCTCATTTTTTAACCAATAGGCCGAAATCGGCAAAATCCCTTATAAATCAAAAGAAT
AGACCGAGATAGGGT
[37 nt withheld, positions 4356-4392]
AAAGAACGTGGACTCCAACGTCAAAGG
[49 nt withheld, positions 4420-4468]
T
[91 nt withheld, positions 4470-4560]
G
[124 nt withheld, positions 4562-4685]
CCCATTCGCCATTCAGGCTGCGCAACTGTTGGGAAGGGCGATCGGTGCGGGCCTCTTCGCTATTACGCCA
GTCGACCGCCAATTCAATATGGCGTATATGGACTCATGCCAATTCAATATGGTGGATCTGGACCTGTGCC
AATTCAATATGGCGTATATGGACTCGTGCCAATTCAATATGGTGGATCTGGACCCCAGCCAATTCAATAT
GGCGGACTTGGCACCATGCCAATTCAATATGGCGGACCTGGCACTGTGCCAACTGGGGAGGGGTCTACTT
GGCACGGTGCCAAGTTTGAGGAGGGGTCTTGGCCCTGTGCCAAGTCCGCCATATTGAATTGGCATGGTGC
CAATAATGGCGGCCATATTGGCTATATGCCAGGATCAATATATAGGCAATATCCAATATGGCCCTATGCC
AATATGGCTATTGGCCAGGTTCAATACTATGTATTGG
