>Addgene plasmid #224436 | pCS2FA-H2B-mScarlet3 | depositor partial sequence | sequence record 439815 | H2B-mScarlet3
ATGGCCATGCCAGAGCCAGCGAAGTCTGCTCCCGCCCCGAAAAAGGGCTCCAAGAAGGCGGTGACTAAGG
CGCAGAAGAAAGGCGGCAAGAAGCGCAAGCGCAGCCGCAAGGAGAGCTATTCCATCTATGTGTACAAGGT
TCTGAAGCAGGTCCACCCTGACACCGGCATTTCGTCCAAGGCCATGGGCATCATGAATTCGTTTGTGAAC
GACATTTTCGAGCGCATCGCAGGTGAGGCTTCCCGCCTGGCGCATTACAACAAGCGCTCGACCATCACCT
CCAGGGAGATCCAGACGGCCGTGCGCCTGCTGCTGCCTGGGGAGTTGGCCAAGCACGCCGTGTCCGAGGG
TACTAAGGCCATCACCAAGTACACCAGCGCTAAGGATCTCATGGATAGCACCGAGGCAGTGATCAAGGAG
TTCATGCGGTTCAAGGTGCACATGGAGGGCTCCATGAACGGCCACGAGTTCGAGATCGAGGGCGAGGGCG
AGGGCCGCCCCTACGAGGGCACCCAGACCGCCAAGCTGAGGGTGACCAAGGGTGGCCCCCTGCCCTTCTC
CTGGGACATCCTGTCCCCTCAGTTCATGTACGGCTCCAGGGCCTTCACGAAGCACCCCGCCGACATCCCC
GACTACTGGAAGCAGTCCTTCCCCGAGGGCTTCAAGTGGGAGCGCGTGATGAACTTCGAGGACGGCGGCG
CCGTGTCCGTGGCCCAGGACACCTCCCTGGAGGACGGCACCCTGATCTACAAGGTGAAGCTCCGCGGCAC
CAACTTCCCTCCTGACGGCCCCGTAATGCAGAAGAAGACAATGGGCTGGGAAGCATCCACCGAGCGGTTG
TACCCCGAGGACGTCGTGCTGAAGGGCGACATTAAGATGGCCCTGCGCCTGAAGGACGGCGGCCGCTACC
TGGCGGACTTCAAGACCACCTACAGGGCCAAGAAGCCCGTGCAGATGCCCGGCGCCTTCAACATCGACCG
CAAGTTGGACATCACATCCCACAACGAGGACTACACCGTGGTGGAACAGTACGAACGCTCCGTGGCCCGC
CACTCCACCGGCGGCTCCGGTGGCTCCTAA
